Addgene plasmid #100683: YCe1901 HC_Kan_PGKpA_p22
Purpose: part designed to occupy position 22 of EMMA. Functional category: polyadenylation signal sequence
Depositing lab: Yizhi Cai. Depositing organization: University of Edinburgh. Publication: EMMA: An Extensible Mammalian Modular Assembly Toolkit for the Rapid Design and Production of Diverse Expression Vectors. Martella A, Matjusaitis M, Auxillos J, Pollard SM, Cai Y. ACS Synth Biol. 2017 Apr 24. doi: 10.1021/acssynbio.7b00016. PubMed 28418644.
Backbone
  Vector backbone: pSMART HC_Kan
  Vector type: Synthetic Biology
Growth in bacteria
  Bacterial resistance: Kanamycin, 50 μg/mL
  Growth temperature: 37°C
  Growth strain: DH5alpha
  Copy number: High Copy
Gene/Insert
  Gene/Insert name: PGKpA
  Species: H. sapiens (human)
  Cloning method: Restriction Enzyme; 5′ cloning site Unknown (unknown if destroyed); 3′ cloning site Unknown (unknown if destroyed)
Terms and licenses: Academic/Nonprofit Terms; Industry Terms: Not Available to Industry
Depositor comments: mouse phosphoglucokinase polyA. Terminator.
How to cite: YCe1901 HC_Kan_PGKpA_p22 was a gift from Yizhi Cai (Addgene plasmid # 100683 ; http://n2t.net/addgene:100683 ; RRID:Addgene_100683)
