[The description below was written by a language model from this plasmid's Addgene catalogue record and pLannotate feature annotations shown in this document.]
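Description:
YCe1901 HC_Kan_PGKpA_p22 is a small synthetic-biology part plasmid of about 2 kb from the EMMA (Extensible Mammalian Modular Assembly) toolkit, built on the pSMART HC_Kan backbone. It is a storage and donor vector for propagation in E. coli, not an expression construct in its own right. It replicates from a high-copy ColE1/pUC-type origin and is selected with kanamycin through an aph(3')-Ia aminoglycoside phosphotransferase gene, annotated as driven by the cat promoter. The backbone is insulated by bacterial and phage transcription terminators (tonB, T7Te and T3Te). These flank the marker and origin and limit read-through transcription into or out of the cloned part, a characteristic design feature of the pSMART vectors.

The payload is a single regulatory element, the phosphoglycerate kinase 1 (PGK) polyadenylation signal, detected as a roughly 200 bp fragment. In the EMMA scheme this part belongs to the polyadenylation signal category and is designed to occupy position 22 of the assembly, where it terminates and polyadenylates transcripts from an upstream mammalian transcription unit once combined with other toolkit parts. The catalogue lists the insert species as human, but both the depositor comment and the sequence annotation identify the element as the mouse PGK poly(A) signal, so the mouse origin appears to be the correct one. The cloning sites flanking the part are recorded as unknown, and neither feature table annotates assembly overhangs. The depositor and sequencing-derived records differ by only a few nucleotides and in orientation, and they show the same seven features.
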