Features (pLannotate 1.2.2; 7 found; start..end, strand, type, name):
     94..299     +  polyA_signal   PGK poly(A) signal (fragment): mouse phosphoglycerate kinase 1 polyadenylation signal
    385..414     +  terminator     T3Te terminator: phage T3 early transcription terminator
    436..1023    +  rep_origin     ori: high-copy-number ColE1/pMB1/pBR322/pUC origin of replication
   1035..1062    -  terminator     T7Te terminator: phage T7 early transcription terminator
   1086..1901    -  CDS            KanR: aminoglycoside phosphotransferase; aph(3')-Ia; confers resistance to kanamycin in bacteria or G418 (Geneticin®) in eukaryotes
   1902..2004    -  promoter       cat promoter: promoter of the E. coli cat gene encoding chloramphenicol acetyltransferase
   2005..2036    -  terminator     tonB terminator: bidirectional E. coli tonB-P14 transcription terminator
>Addgene plasmid #100683 | YCe1901 HC_Kan_PGKpA_p22 | depositor full sequence | sequence record 189606 | YCe1901 HC_Kan_PGKpA_p22 sequence 2042 bps
TATGGAGGTCAGGTATGATTTAAATGGTCAGTATTGAGCGATATCTAGAGAATTCGTCACGTCTCGGTTG
CCTTGAGCATCTGACTTCTGGCTAAATTGATGATCTATTAAACAATAAAGATGTCCACATGGAAGTTTTT
TCCTGTCATACTTTGTTAAGAAGGGTGAGAACAGAGTACCTACATTTTGAATGGAAGGATTGGAGCTACG
GGGGTGGGGGTGGGGTGGGATTAGATAAATGCCTGCTCTTTACTGAAGGCTCTTTACTATTGCTTTATGA
TAATGTTTCATAGTTGGATCGAACGAGACGAAAACGAATTCAAGCTTGATATCATTCAGGACGAGCCTCA
GACTCCAGCGTAACTGGACTGCAATCAACTCACTGGCTCACCTTCACGGGTGGGCCTTTCTTCGGTAGAA
AATCAAAGGATCTTCTTGAGATCCTTTTTTTCTGCGCGTAATCTGCTGCTTGCAAACAAAAAAACCACCG
CTACCAGCGGTGGTTTGTTTGCCGGATCAAGAGCTACCAACTCTTTTTCCGAGGTAACTGGCTTCAGCAG
AGCGCAGATACCAAATACTGTTCTTCTAGTGTAGCCGTAGTTAGGCCACCACTTCAAGAACTCTGTAGCA
CCGCCTACATACCTCGCTCTGCTAATCCTGTTACCAGTGGCTGCTGCCAGTGGCGATAAGTCGTGTCTTA
CCGGGTTGGACTCAAGACGATAGTTACCGGATAAGGCGCAGCGGTCGGGCTGAACGGGGGGTTCGTGCAC
ACAGCCCAGCTTGGAGCGAACGACCTACACCGAACTGAGATACCTACAGCGTGAGCTATGAGAAAGCGCC
ACGCTTCCCGAAGGGAGAAAGGCGGACAGGTATCCGGTAAGCGGCAGGGTCGGAACAGGAGAGCGCACGA
GGGAGCTTCCAGGGGGAAACGCCTGGTATCTTTATAGTCCTGTCGGGTTTCGCCACCTCTGACTTGAGCA
TCGATTTTTGTGATGCTCGTCAGGGGGGCGGAGCCTATGGAAAAACGCCAGCAACGCAGAAAGGCCCACC
CGAAGGTGAGCCAGGTGATTACATTTGGGCCCTCATTAGAAAAACTCATCGAGCATCAAGTGAAACTGCA
ATTTATTCATATCAGGATTATCAATACCATATTTTTGAAAAAGCCGTTTCTGTAATGAAGGAGAAAACTC
ACCGAGGCAGTTCCATAGGATGGCAAGATCCTGGTATCGGTCTGCGATTCCGACTCGTCCAACATCAATA
CAACCTATTAATTTCCCCTCGTCAAAAATAAGGTTATCAAGTGAGAAATCACCATGAGTGACGACTGAAT
CCGGTGAGAATGGCAAAAGCTTATGCATTTCTTTCCAGACTTGTTCAACAGGCCAGCCATTACGCTCGTC
ATCAAAATCACTCGCACCAACCAAACCGTTATTCATTCGTGATTGCGCCTGAGCGAGACGAAATACGCGA
TCGCCGTTAAAAGGACAATTACAAACAGGAATCGAATGCAACCGGCGCAGGAACACTGCCAGCGCATCAA
CAATATTTTCACCTGAATCAGGATATTCTTCTAATACCTGGAATGCTGTTTTCCCTGGGATCGCAGTGGT
GAGTAACCATGCATCATCAGGAGTACGGATAAAATGCTTGATGGTCGGAAGAGGCATAAATTCCGTCAGC
CAGTTTAGCCTGACCATCTCATCTGTAACATCATTGGCAACGCTACCTTTGCCATGTTTCAGAAACAACT
CTGGCGCATCGGGCTTCCCATACAATCGATAGATTGTCGCACCTGATTGCCCGACATTATCGCGAGCCCA
TTTATACCCATATAAATCAGCATCCATGTTGGAATTTAATCGCGGCCTCGAGCAAGACGTTTCCCGTTGA
ATATGGCTCATTTTAGCTTCCTTAGCTCCTGAAAATCTCGATAACTCAAAAAATACGCCCGGTAGTGATC
TTATTTCATTATGGTGAAAGTTGGAACCTCTTACGTGCCGATCAAGTCAAAAGCCTCCGGTCGGAGGCTT
TTGACTTTCTGC
