Features (pLannotate 1.2.2; 7 found; start..end, strand, type, name):
     26..57      +  terminator     tonB terminator: bidirectional E. coli tonB-P14 transcription terminator
     58..160     +  promoter       cat promoter: promoter of the E. coli cat gene encoding chloramphenicol acetyltransferase
    161..974     +  CDS            KanR (fragment): aminoglycoside phosphotransferase; aph(3')-Ia; confers resistance to kanamycin in bacteria or G418 (Geneticin®) in eukaryotes
    997..1024    +  terminator     T7Te terminator: phage T7 early transcription terminator
   1036..1623    -  rep_origin     ori: high-copy-number ColE1/pMB1/pBR322/pUC origin of replication
   1645..1674    -  terminator     T3Te terminator: phage T3 early transcription terminator
   1758..1963    -  polyA_signal   PGK poly(A) signal (fragment): mouse phosphoglycerate kinase 1 polyadenylation signal
>Addgene plasmid #100683 | YCe1901 HC_Kan_PGKpA_p22 | addgene full sequence | sequence record 192894 | Addgene NGS Result
ATCATACCTGACCTCCATAGCAGAAAGTCAAAAGCCTCCGACCGGAGGCTTTTGACTTGATCGGCACGTA
AGAGGTTCCAACTTTCACCATAATGAAATAAGATCACTACCGGGCGTATTTTTTGAGTTATCGAGATTTT
CAGGAGCTAAGGAAGCTAAAATGAGCCATATTCAACGGGAAACGTCTTGCTCGAGGCCGCGATTAAATTC
CAACATGGATGCTGATTTATATGGGTATAAATGGGCTCGCGATAATGTCGGGCAATCAGGTGCGACAATC
TATCGATTGTATGGGAAGCCCGATGCGCCAGAGTTGTTTCTGAAACATGGCAAAGGTAGCGTTGCCAATG
ATGTTACAGATGAGATGGTCAGGCTAAACTGGCTGACGGAATTTATGCCTCTTCCGACCATCAAGCATTT
TATCCGTACTCCTGATGATGCATGGTTACTCACCACTGCGATCCCAGGGAAAACAGCATTCCAGGTATTA
GAAGAATATCCTGATTCAGGTGAAAATATTGTTGATGCGCTGGCAGTGTTCCTGCGCCGGTTGCATTCGA
TTCCTGTTTGTAATTGTCCTTTTAACGGCGATCGCGTATTTCGTCTCGCTCAGGCGCAATCACGAATGAA
TAACGGTTTGGTTGGTGCGAGTGATTTTGATGACGAGCGTAATGGCTGGCCTGTTGAACAAGTCTGGAAA
GAAATGCATAAGCTTTTGCCATTCTCACCGGATTCAGTCGTCACTCATGGTGATTTCTCACTTGATAACC
TTATTTTTGACGAGGGGAAATTAATAGGTTGTATTGATGTTGGACGAGTCGGAATCGCAGACCGATACCA
GGATCTTGCCATCCTATGGAACTGCCTCGGTGAGTTTTCTCCTTCATTACAGAAACGGCTTTTTCAAAAA
TATGGTATTGATAATCCTGATATGAATAAATTGCAGTTTCACTTGATGCTCGATGAGTTTTTCTGAGGGC
CCAAATGTAATCACCTGGCTCACCTTCGGGTGGGCCTTTCTGCGTTGCTGGCGTTTTTCCATAGGCTCCG
CCCCCCTGACGAGCATCACAAAAATCGATGCTCAAGTCAGAGGTGGCGAAACCCGACAGGACTATAAAGA
TACCAGGCGTTTCCCCCTGGAAGCTCCCTCGTGCGCTCTCCTGTTCCGACCCTGCCGCTTACCGGATACC
TGTCCGCCTTTCTCCCTTCGGGAAGCGTGGCGCTTTCTCATAGCTCACGCTGTAGGTATCTCAGTTCGGT
GTAGGTCGTTCGCTCCAAGCTGGGCTGTGTGCACGAACCCCCCGTTCAGCCCGACCGCTGCGCCTTATCC
GGTAACTATCGTCTTGAGTCCAACCCGGTAAGACACGACTTATCGCCACTGGCAGCAGCCACTGGTAACA
GGATTAGCAGAGCGAGGTATGTAGGCGGTGCTACAGAGTTCTTGAAGTGGTGGCCTAACTACGGCTACAC
TAGAAGAACAGTATTTGGTATCTGCGCTCTGCTGAAGCCAGTTACCTCGGAAAAAGAGTTGGTAGCTCTT
GATCCGGCAAACAAACCACCGCTGGTAGCGGTGGTTTTTTTGTTTGCAAGCAGCAGATTACGCGCAGAAA
AAAAGGATCTCAAGAAGATCCTTTGATTTTCTACCGAAGAAAGGCCCACCCGTGAAGGTGAGCCAGTGAG
TTGATTGCAGTCCAGTTACGCTGGAGTCTGAGGCTCGTCCTGAATGATATCAAGCTTGAATTCGTTCGTC
TCGTTCGATCCAACTATGAAACATTATCATAAAGCAATAGTAAAGAGCCTTCAGTAAAGAGCAGGCATTT
ATCTAATCCCACCCCACCCCCACCCCCGTAGCTCCAATCCTTCCATTCAAAATGTAGGTACTCTGTTCTC
ACCCTTCTTAACAAAGTATGACAGGAAAAAACTTCCATGTGGACATCTTTATTGTTTAATAGATCATCAA
TTTAGCCAGAAGTCAGATGCTCAAGGCAACCGAGACGTACGAATTCTCTAGATATCGCTCAATACTGACC
ATTTAA
